Addgene plasmid #61476: pChimera
Purpose: Vector for conventional cloning that contains AtU6-26 promoter and sgRNA backbone
Depositing lab: Holger Puchta. Depositing organization: Karlsruhe Institute of Technology. Publication: Both CRISPR/Cas-based nucleases and nickases can be used efficiently for genome engineering in Arabidopsis thaliana. Fauser F, Schiml S, Puchta H. Plant J. 2014 Jul;79(2):348-59. doi: 10.1111/tpj.12554. Epub 2014 Jun 17. PubMed 24836556.
Backbone
  Vector backbone: pMA-T
  Backbone manufacturer: GeneArt
  Backbone size w/o insert (bp): 2400
  Total vector size (bp): 2900
  Vector type: Plant Expression, CRISPR
Growth in bacteria
  Bacterial resistance: Ampicillin, 100 μg/mL
  Growth temperature: 37°C
  Growth strain: DH5alpha
  Copy number: High Copy
Gene/Insert
  Gene/Insert name: U6-26:sgRNA
  Species: A. thaliana (mustard weed), Synthetic
  Insert size (bp): 540
  Promoter: U6-26
  Cloning method: Unknown
  Sequencing primers: 5′ M13 fw; 3′ M13 rev
Terms and licenses: Academic/Nonprofit Terms; Industry Terms: Not Available to Industry
How to cite: pChimera was a gift from Holger Puchta (Addgene plasmid # 61476 ; http://n2t.net/addgene:61476 ; RRID:Addgene_61476)
