[The description below was written by a language model from this plasmid's Addgene catalogue record and pLannotate feature annotations shown in this document.]
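Description:
pChimera is a small (about 2.9 kb) high-copy E. coli cloning plasmid built on the GeneArt pMA-T backbone. It serves as the guide RNA entry vector in a plant CRISPR/Cas9 system developed for Arabidopsis thaliana. It is propagated through a ColE1/pUC-type origin and selected with ampicillin via the β-lactamase gene and its native promoter. The feature table also picks up several short remnants typical of synthetic-gene carrier backbones: fragments of an M13 origin, lacZα, lacI and an RSF origin, a partial attB2-like site, and a T7 promoter. These are fragmentary hits and are not indicated to have any functional role in the construct.

The payload is an insert of roughly 540 bp annotated as U6-26:sgRNA. It consists of the Arabidopsis U6-26 small nuclear RNA promoter, an RNA polymerase III promoter suited to producing short, uncapped transcripts in plant cells, placed upstream of the Streptococcus pyogenes Cas9 guide RNA scaffold. The automated annotation recognises only a short consensus segment of the AtU6 promoter, although the catalogue entry describes the full promoter as present. The gap between promoter and scaffold is presumably where a target-specific spacer is introduced to complete the chimeric single guide RNA, but the record does not state which restriction sites are used. The insert is flanked by M13 forward and reverse sequencing primer sites.

The plasmid carries no Cas9 gene, plant selection marker or T-DNA borders, so it is not a plant transformation vector in itself. It is described as a vector for conventional cloning. This implies that the assembled promoter–sgRNA cassette is then moved into a separate Cas9 nuclease or nickase vector for plant genome engineering.
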