Features (pLannotate 1.2.2; 11 found; start..end, strand, type, name):
      3..134     -  rep_origin     M13 ori (fragment): M13 bacteriophage origin of replication; arrow indicates direction of (+) strand synthesis
    155..311     -  CDS            lacZα (fragment): LacZα fragment of β-galactosidase; lacZ fragment
    320..338     +  promoter       T7 promoter: promoter for bacteriophage T7 RNA polymerase
    707..723     +  promoter       AtU6 promoter (fragment): consensus promoter from the three Arabidopsis U6 snRNA genes (Waibel and Filipowicz, 1990; Nekrasov et al., 2013)
    798..873     +  misc_RNA       gRNA scaffold: guide RNA scaffold for the Streptococcus pyogenes CRISPR/Cas9 system
    885..906     -  protein_bind   attB2 (fragment): mutant version of attB; recombination site for the Gateway® BP reaction BP Clonase™
    960..1007    -  CDS            lacI (fragment): lac repressor; lacI; The lac repressor binds to the lac operator to inhibit transcription in E. coli. This inhibition can be relieved by adding lactose or isopropyl-β-D-thiogalactopyranoside (IPTG).
   1044..1084    -  rep_origin     RSF ori (fragment): Plasmids containing the RSF 1030 origin of replication can be propagated in E. coli cells that contain additional plasmids with compatible origins.
   1162..1750    -  rep_origin     ori: high-copy-number ColE1/pMB1/pBR322/pUC origin of replication
   1921..2781    -  CDS            AmpR: β-lactamase; bla; confers resistance to ampicillin, carbenicillin, and related antibiotics
   2782..2886    -  promoter       AmpR promoter: bla
>Addgene plasmid #61476 | pChimera | depositor full sequence | sequence record 100122 | pChimera sequence 2909 bps
CTAAATTGTAAGCGTTAATATTTTGTTAAAATTCGCGTTAAATTTTTGTTAAATCAGCTCATTTTTTAAC
CAATAGGCCGAAATCGGCAAAATCCCTTATAAATCAAAAGAATAGACCGAGATAGGGTTGAGTGGCCGCT
ACAGGGCGCTCCCATTCGCCATTCAGGCTGCGCAACTGTTGGGAAGGGCGTTTCGGTGCGGGCCTCTTCG
CTATTACGCCAGCTGGCGAAAGGGGGATGTGCTGCAAGGCGATTAAGTTGGGTAACGCCAGGGTTTTCCC
AGTCACGACGTTGTAAAACGACGGCCAGTGAGCGCGACGTAATACGACTCACTATAGGGCGAATTGGCGG
AAGGCCGTCAAGGCCACGTGTCTTGTCCAGAGCTCCCTAGGCTTTTTTTCTTCTTCTTCGTTCATACAGT
TTTTTTTTGTTTATCAGCTTACATTTTCTTGAACCGTAGCTTTCGTTTTCTTCTTTTTAACTTTCCATTC
GGAGTTTTTGTATCTTGTTTCATAGTTTGTCCCAGGATTAGAATGATTAGGCATCGAACCTTCAAGAATT
TGATTGAATAAAACATCTTCATTCTTAAGATATGAAGATAATCTTCAAAAGGCCCCTGGGAATCTGAAAG
AAGAGAAGCAGGCCCATTTATATGGGAAAGAACAATAGTATTTCTTATATAGGCCCATTTAAGTTGAAAA
CAATCTTCAAAAGTCCCACATCGCTTAGATAAGAAAACGAAGCTGAGTTTATATACAGCTAGAGTCGAAG
TAGTGATTGGGGTCTTCGAGAAGACCTGTTTTAGAGCTAGAAATAGCAAGTTAAAATAAGGCTAGTCCGT
TATCAACTTGAAAAAGTGGCACCGAGTCGGTGCTTTTTTTCTAGACCCAGCTTTCTTGTACAAAGTTGGC
ATTACCTAGGGGTACCTGGAGCACAAGACTGGCCTCATGGGCCTTCCGCTCACTGCCCGCTTTCCAGTCG
GGAAACCTGTCGTGCCAGCTGCATTAACATGGTCATAGCTGTTTCCTTGCGTATTGGGCGCTCTCCGCTT
CCTCGCTCACTGACTCGCTGCGCTCGGTCGTTCGGGTAAAGCCTGGGGTGCCTAATGAGCAAAAGGCCAG
CAAAAGGCCAGGAACCGTAAAAAGGCCGCGTTGCTGGCGTTTTTCCATAGGCTCCGCCCCCCTGACGAGC
ATCACAAAAATCGACGCTCAAGTCAGAGGTGGCGAAACCCGACAGGACTATAAAGATACCAGGCGTTTCC
CCCTGGAAGCTCCCTCGTGCGCTCTCCTGTTCCGACCCTGCCGCTTACCGGATACCTGTCCGCCTTTCTC
CCTTCGGGAAGCGTGGCGCTTTCTCATAGCTCACGCTGTAGGTATCTCAGTTCGGTGTAGGTCGTTCGCT
CCAAGCTGGGCTGTGTGCACGAACCCCCCGTTCAGCCCGACCGCTGCGCCTTATCCGGTAACTATCGTCT
TGAGTCCAACCCGGTAAGACACGACTTATCGCCACTGGCAGCAGCCACTGGTAACAGGATTAGCAGAGCG
AGGTATGTAGGCGGTGCTACAGAGTTCTTGAAGTGGTGGCCTAACTACGGCTACACTAGAAGAACAGTAT
TTGGTATCTGCGCTCTGCTGAAGCCAGTTACCTTCGGAAAAAGAGTTGGTAGCTCTTGATCCGGCAAACA
AACCACCGCTGGTAGCGGTGGTTTTTTTGTTTGCAAGCAGCAGATTACGCGCAGAAAAAAAGGATCTCAA
GAAGATCCTTTGATCTTTTCTACGGGGTCTGACGCTCAGTGGAACGAAAACTCACGTTAAGGGATTTTGG
TCATGAGATTATCAAAAAGGATCTTCACCTAGATCCTTTTAAATTAAAAATGAAGTTTTAAATCAATCTA
AAGTATATATGAGTAAACTTGGTCTGACAGTTACCAATGCTTAATCAGTGAGGCACCTATCTCAGCGATC
TGTCTATTTCGTTCATCCATAGTTGCCTGACTCCCCGTCGTGTAGATAACTACGATACGGGAGGGCTTAC
CATCTGGCCCCAGTGCTGCAATGATACCGCGAGAACCACGCTCACCGGCTCCAGATTTATCAGCAATAAA
CCAGCCAGCCGGAAGGGCCGAGCGCAGAAGTGGTCCTGCAACTTTATCCGCCTCCATCCAGTCTATTAAT
TGTTGCCGGGAAGCTAGAGTAAGTAGTTCGCCAGTTAATAGTTTGCGCAACGTTGTTGCCATTGCTACAG
GCATCGTGGTGTCACGCTCGTCGTTTGGTATGGCTTCATTCAGCTCCGGTTCCCAACGATCAAGGCGAGT
TACATGATCCCCCATGTTGTGCAAAAAAGCGGTTAGCTCCTTCGGTCCTCCGATCGTTGTCAGAAGTAAG
TTGGCCGCAGTGTTATCACTCATGGTTATGGCAGCACTGCATAATTCTCTTACTGTCATGCCATCCGTAA
GATGCTTTTCTGTGACTGGTGAGTACTCAACCAAGTCATTCTGAGAATAGTGTATGCGGCGACCGAGTTG
CTCTTGCCCGGCGTCAATACGGGATAATACCGCGCCACATAGCAGAACTTTAAAAGTGCTCATCATTGGA
AAACGTTCTTCGGGGCGAAAACTCTCAAGGATCTTACCGCTGTTGAGATCCAGTTCGATGTAACCCACTC
GTGCACCCAACTGATCTTCAGCATCTTTTACTTTCACCAGCGTTTCTGGGTGAGCAAAAACAGGAAGGCA
AAATGCCGCAAAAAAGGGAATAAGGGCGACACGGAAATGTTGAATACTCATACTCTTCCTTTTTCAATAT
TATTGAAGCATTTATCAGGGTTATTGTCTCATGAGCGGATACATATTTGAATGTATTTAGAAAAATAAAC
AAATAGGGGTTCCGCGCACATTTCCCCGAAAAGTGCCAC
