>Addgene plasmid #61476 | pChimera | addgene partial sequence | sequence record 107540 | M13pUC-Fwd 5'-CCCAGTCACGACGTTGTAAAACG-3'
AGGGCGAATTGGCGGAAGGCCGTCAAGGCCACGTGTCTTGTCCAGAGCTCCCTAGGCTTTTTTTCTTCTT
CTTCGTTCATACAGTTTTTTTTTGTTTATCAGCTTACATTTTCTTGAACCGTAGCTTTCGTTTTCTTCTT
TTTAACTTTCCATTCGGAGTTTTTGTATCTTGTTTCATAGTTTGTCCCAGGATTAGAATGATTAGGCATC
GAACCTTCAAGAATTTGATTGAATAAAACATCTTCATTCTTAAGATATGAAGATAATCTTCAAAAGGCCC
CTGGGAATCTGAAAGAAGAGAAGCAGGCCCATTTATATGGGAAAGAACAATAGTATTTCTTATATAGGCC
CATTTAAGTTGAAAACAATCTTCAAAAGTCCCACATCGCTTAGATAAGAAAACGAAGCTGAGTTTATATA
CAGCTAGAGTCGAAGTAGTGATTGGGGTCTTCGAGAAGACCTGTTTTAGAGCTAGAAATAGCAAGTTAAA
ATAAGGCTAGTCCGTTATCAACTTGAAAAAGTGGCACCGAGTCGGTGCTTTTTTTCTAGACCCAGCTTTC
TTGTACAAAGTTGGCATTACCTAGGGGTACCTGGAGCACAAGACTGGCCTCATGGGCCTTCCGCTCACTG
CCCGCTTTCCAGTCGGGAAACCTGTCGTGCCAGCTGCATTAACATGGTCATAGCTGTTTCCTTGCGTATT
GGGCGCTCTCCGCTTCCTCGCTCACTGACTCGCTGCGCTCGGTCGTTCGGGTAAAGCCTGGGGTGCCTAA
TGAGCAAAAGGCCAGCAAAAGGCCAGGAACCGTAAAAAGGCCGCGTTGCTGGCGTT
